Addgene plasmid #247009: pFB1.HMBP-Prs.AEBP2iso2.mt2A
Purpose: Expresses human AEBP2iso2.mt2A (with fifteen asp/glu-to-ala mutations) in insect cells, under a C3-cleavable (PreScission Protease) N-terminal hexahistidine-MBP tag.
Depositing lab: Chen Davidovich. Depositing organization: Monash University. Publication: Auto-inhibition of PRC2 by the broadly expressed long isoform of AEBP2. Mucha M, Lai Z, McKenzie NJ, Matra F, Boudes M, Flanigan SF, Alejo-Vinogradova MT, Monger C, Zhang Q, Nimmo D, Healy E, Silva AJ, Angelov D, Reck DM, Holland G, Atmaca ZE, King HE, Hamilton M, Glancy E, Nolan J, Weatheritt RJ, Bell O, Vermeulen M, Davidovich C, Bracken AP. EMBO J. 2025 Dec;44(23):6979-7020. doi: 10.1038/s44318-025-00616-9. Epub 2025 Oct 30. PubMed 41168462.
Backbone
  Vector backbone: pFast.Bac1 (pFB1.HMBP.A3.PrS.ybbR)
  Vector type: Insect Expression
Growth in bacteria
  Bacterial resistance: Ampicillin and Gentamicin, 100 & 10 μg/mL
  Growth temperature: 37°C
  Growth strain: DH5alpha
  Copy number: High Copy
Gene/Insert
  Gene/Insert name: AEBP2iso2.mt2A
  Species: H. sapiens (human)
  Mutation: E95A, D96A, E97A, D98A, E99A, E100A, E101A, D102A, D103A, E104A, E105A, E106A, E107A, D108A, E109A
  Entrez Gene: AEBP2
  Promoter: Polyhedrin
  Tag / fusion protein: 6xHis-MBP (N terminal on backbone)
  Cloning method: Gibson Cloning
Terms and licenses: Academic/Nonprofit Terms; Industry Terms: Not Available to Industry
How to cite: pFB1.HMBP-Prs.AEBP2iso2.mt2A was a gift from Chen Davidovich (Addgene plasmid # 247009 ; http://n2t.net/addgene:247009 ; RRID:Addgene_247009)
