[The description below was written by a language model from this plasmid's Addgene catalogue record and pLannotate feature annotations shown in this document.]
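Description:
pFB1.HMBP-Prs.AEBP2iso2.mt2A is a 7.4 kb baculovirus transfer (donor) plasmid built on a modified pFastBac1 backbone for producing a mutant human AEBP2 protein in insect cells. In bacteria it replicates from a high-copy ColE1/pUC-type origin and carries an f1 origin. It is selected with ampicillin (β-lactamase) and gentamicin. The gentamicin acetyltransferase gene, driven by the class 1 integron Pc promoter, lies together with the expression cassette between the Tn7R and Tn7L mini-Tn7 ends. As in pFastBac-type systems generally, this arrangement lets the whole segment be moved by Tn7 transposition into a baculovirus shuttle genome (bacmid) in a suitable E. coli host, giving recombinant viral DNA for generating baculovirus.

The expression cassette uses the very late, strong polyhedrin promoter from Autographa californica nucleopolyhedrovirus and ends with an SV40 polyadenylation signal. It encodes an N-terminal hexahistidine tag and a signal-sequence-free, cytosolic maltose-binding protein. According to the record, a PreScission (3C) protease cleavage site follows, although the His tag and cleavage site are not individually annotated in the feature table. The AEBP2 isoform 2 coding sequence was inserted downstream by Gibson assembly. The "mt2A" variant replaces a contiguous acidic stretch, residues 95 to 109, with alanines through fifteen Asp/Glu-to-Ala substitutions.

AEBP2 is an accessory subunit of Polycomb repressive complex 2. The tags allow affinity purification on nickel or amylose resin, after which they can be removed by protease cleavage. The associated publication concerns auto-inhibition of PRC2 by the long AEBP2 isoform, so the construct is presumably intended for making recombinant protein to test the contribution of this acidic region in biochemical studies.
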