Features (pLannotate 1.2.2; 16 found; start..end, strand, type, name):
      2..456     +  rep_origin     f1 ori (sequence partly withheld): f1 bacteriophage origin of replication; arrow indicates direction of (+) strand synthesis
    482..586     +  promoter       AmpR promoter: bla
    587..1447    +  CDS            AmpR: β-lactamase; bla; confers resistance to ampicillin, carbenicillin, and related antibiotics
   1618..2206    +  rep_origin     ori: high-copy-number ColE1/pMB1/pBR322/pUC origin of replication
   2381..2432    -  misc_feature   bom (fragment): basis of mobility region from pBR322
   2500..2724    -  mobile_element Tn7R: mini-Tn7 element (right end of the Tn7 transposon) Tn7
   2791..3324    -  CDS            GmR: gentamycin acetyltransferase; aacC1; confers resistance to gentamycin
   3494..3522    -  promoter       Pc promoter: intI1 (promoter lies within the coding sequence); class 1 integron promoter
   3500..3847    -  CDS            YPR2_ECOLX (fragment): Protein predicted: Swiss-Prot protein existence level 4. From Escherichia coli.
   3872..3963    +  promoter       polyhedrin promoter: polh from Autographa californica; promoter for the baculovirus polyhedrin gene
   4048..5145    +  CDS            MBP: maltose binding protein from E. coli; malE (mutated); This version of the gene does not encode a signal sequence, so MBP will remain in the cytosol.
   5209..6714    +  CDS            AEBP2: AEBP2_HUMAN - Experimental evidence at protein level: Swiss-Prot protein existence level 1. Acts as an accessory subunit for the core Polycomb repressive complex 2 (PRC2), which mediates histone H3K27 (H3K27me3) trimethylation on chromatin leading to transcriptional repression of the affected target gene (PubMed:15225548, PubMed:31959557, PubMed:29499137). Plays a role in nucleosome localization of the PRC2 complex (PubMed:29499137). From Homo sapiens (Human).
   6777..6860    +  CDS            large T antigen (fragment): large T antigen from SV40 (simian virus 40)
   6883..7017    +  polyA_signal   SV40 poly(A) signal: SV40 polyadenylation signal
   7046..7211    -  mobile_element Tn7L: mini-Tn7 element (left end of the Tn7 transposon) Tn7
   7374..7390    +  CDS            lacZα (fragment): LacZα fragment of β-galactosidase; lacZ fragment
>Addgene plasmid #247009 | pFB1.HMBP-Prs.AEBP2iso2.mt2A | addgene full sequence | sequence record 493364 | Addgene NGS Result
G
[124 nt withheld, positions 2-125]
C
[91 nt withheld, positions 127-217]
A
[49 nt withheld, positions 219-267]
CCTTTGACGTTGGAGTCCACGTTCTT
[37 nt withheld, positions 294-330]
ACCCTATCTCGGTCTATTCTTTTGATTTATAAGGGATTTTGCCGATTTCGGCCTATTGGTTAAAAAATGA
GCTGATTTAACAAAAATTTAACGCGAATTTTAACAAAATATTAACGCTTACAATTTAGGTGGCACTTTTC
GGGGAAATGTGCGCGGAACCCCTATTTGTTTATTTTTCTAAATACATTCAAATATGTATCCGCTCATGAG
ACAATAACCCTGATAAATGCTTCAATAATATTGAAAAAGGAAGAGTATGAGTATTCAACATTTCCGTGTC
GCCCTTATTCCCTTTTTTGCGGCATTTTGCCTTCCTGTTTTTGCTCACCCAGAAACGCTGGTGAAAGTAA
AAGATGCTGAAGATCAGTTGGGTGCACGAGTGGGTTACATCGAACTGGATCTCAACAGCGGTAAGATCCT
TGAGAGTTTTCGCCCCGAAGAACGTTTTCCAATGATGAGCACTTTTAAAGTTCTGCTATGTGGCGCGGTA
TTATCCCGTATTGACGCCGGGCAAGAGCAACTCGGTCGCCGCATACACTATTCTCAGAATGACTTGGTTG
AGTACTCACCAGTCACAGAAAAGCATCTTACGGATGGCATGACAGTAAGAGAATTATGCAGTGCTGCCAT
AACCATGAGTGATAACACTGCGGCCAACTTACTTCTGACAACGATCGGAGGACCGAAGGAGCTAACCGCT
TTTTTGCACAACATGGGGGATCATGTAACTCGCCTTGATCGTTGGGAACCGGAGCTGAATGAAGCCATAC
CAAACGACGAGCGTGACACCACGATGCCTGTAGCAATGGCAACAACGTTGCGCAAACTATTAACTGGCGA
ACTACTTACTCTAGCTTCCCGGCAACAATTAATAGACTGGATGGAGGCGGATAAAGTTGCAGGACCACTT
CTGCGCTCGGCCCTTCCGGCTGGCTGGTTTATTGCTGATAAATCTGGAGCCGGTGAGCGTGGGTCTCGCG
GTATCATTGCAGCACTGGGGCCAGATGGTAAGCCCTCCCGTATCGTAGTTATCTACACGACGGGGAGTCA
GGCAACTATGGATGAACGAAATAGACAGATCGCTGAGATAGGTGCCTCACTGATTAAGCATTGGTAACTG
TCAGACCAAGTTTACTCATATATACTTTAGATTGATTTAAAACTTCATTTTTAATTTAAAAGGATCTAGG
TGAAGATCCTTTTTGATAATCTCATGACCAAAATCCCTTAACGTGAGTTTTCGTTCCACTGAGCGTCAGA
CCCCGTAGAAAAGATCAAAGGATCTTCTTGAGATCCTTTTTTTCTGCGCGTAATCTGCTGCTTGCAAACA
AAAAAACCACCGCTACCAGCGGTGGTTTGTTTGCCGGATCAAGAGCTACCAACTCTTTTTCCGAAGGTAA
CTGGCTTCAGCAGAGCGCAGATACCAAATACTGTTCTTCTAGTGTAGCCGTAGTTAGGCCACCACTTCAA
GAACTCTGTAGCACCGCCTACATACCTCGCTCTGCTAATCCTGTTACCAGTGGCTGCTGCCAGTGGCGAT
AAGTCGTGTCTTACCGGGTTGGACTCAAGACGATAGTTACCGGATAAGGCGCAGCGGTCGGGCTGAACGG
GGGGTTCGTGCACACAGCCCAGCTTGGAGCGAACGACCTACACCGAACTGAGATACCTACAGCGTGAGCT
ATGAGAAAGCGCCACGCTTCCCGAAGGGAGAAAGGCGGACAGGTATCCGGTAAGCGGCAGGGTCGGAACA
GGAGAGCGCACGAGGGAGCTTCCAGGGGGAAACGCCTGGTATCTTTATAGTCCTGTCGGGTTTCGCCACC
TCTGACTTGAGCGTCGATTTTTGTGATGCTCGTCAGGGGGGCGGAGCCTATGGAAAAACGCCAGCAACGC
GGCCTTTTTACGGTTCCTGGCCTTTTGCTCACATGTTCTTTCCTGCGTTATCCCCTGATTCTGTGGATAA
CCGTATTACCGCCTTTGAGTGAGCTGATACCGCTCGCCGCAGCCGAACGACCGAGCGCAGCGAGTCAGTG
AGCGAGGAAGCGGAAGAGCGCCTGATGCGGTATTTTCTCCTTACGCATCTGTGCGGTATTTCACACCGCA
TAGACCAGCCGCGTAACCTGGCAAAATCGGTTACGGTTGAGTAATAAATGGATGCCCTGCGTAAGCGGGT
GTGGGCGGACAATAAAGTCTTAAACTGAACAAAATAGATCTAAACTATGACAATAAAGTCTTAAACTAGA
CAGAATAGTTGTAAACTGAAATCAGTCCAGTTATGCTGTGAAAAAGCATACTGGACTTTTGTTATGGCTA
AAGCAAACTCTTCATTTTCTGAAGTGCAAATTGCCCGTCGTATTAAAGAGGGGCGTGGCCAAGGGCATGG
TAAAGACTATATTCGCGGCGTTGTGACAATTTACCGAACAACTCCGCGGCCGGGAAGCCGATCTCGGCTT
GAACGAATTGTTAGGTGGCGGTACTTGGGTCGATATCAAAGTGCATCACTTCTTCCCGTATGCCCAACTT
TGTATAGAGAGCCACTGCGGGATCGTCACCGTAATCTGCTTGCACGTAGATCACATAAGCACCAAGCGCG
TTGGCCTCATGCTTGAGGAGATTGATGAGCGCGGTGGCAATGCCCTGCCTCCGGTGCTCGCCGGAGACTG
CGAGATCATAGATATAGATCTCACTACGCGGCTGCTCAAACTTGGGCAGAACGTAAGCCGCGAGAGCGCC
AACAACCGCTTCTTGGTCGAAGGCAGCAAGCGCGATGAATGTCTTACTACGGAGCAAGTTCCCGAGGTAA
TCGGAGTCCGGCTGATGTTGGGAGTAGGTGGCTACGTCTCCGAACTCACGACCGAAAAGATCAAGAGCAG
CCCGCATGGATTTGACTTGGTCAGGGCCGAGCCTACATGTGCGAATGATGCCCATACTTGAGCCACCTAA
CTTTGTTTTAGGGCGACTGCCCTGCTGCGTAACATCGTTGCTGCTGCGTAACATCAAACATCGACCCACG
GCGTAACGCGCTTGCTGCTTGGATGCCCGAGGCATAGACTGTACAAAAAAACAGTCATAACAAGCCATGA
AAACCGCCACTGCGCCGTTACCACCGCTGCGTTCGGTCAAGGTTCTGGACCAGTTGCGTGAGCGCATACG
CTACTTGCATTACAGTTTACGAACCGAACAGGCTTATGTCAACTGGGTTCGTGCCTTCATCCGTTTCCAC
GGTGTGCGTCACCCGGCAACCTTGGGCAGCAGCGAAGTCGAGGCATTTCTGTCCTGGCTGGCGAACGAGC
GCAAGGTTTCGGTCTCCACGCATCGTCAGGCATTGGCGGCCTTGCTGTTCTTCTACGGCAAGGTGCTGTG
CACGGATCTGCCCTGGCTTCAGGAGATCGGAAGACCTCGGCCGTCGCGGCGCTTGCCGGTGGTGCTGACC
CCGGATGAAGTGGTTCGCATCCTCGGTTTTCTGGAAGGCGAGCATCGTTTGTTCGCCCAGGACTCTAGCT
ATAGTTCTAGTGGTTGGCTACATACTCCGGAATATTAATAGATCATGGAGATAATTAAAATGATAACCAT
CTCGCAAATAAATAAGTATTTTACTGTTTTCGTAACAGTTTTGTAATAAAAAAACCTATAAATATTCCGG
ATTATTCATACCGTCCCACCATCGGGCGCGGATCTCGGTCCGAAACCATGGGTCATCACCATCATCATCA
CGGTACCAAAACTGAAGAAGGTAAACTGGTAATCTGGATTAACGGCGATAAAGGCTATAACGGTCTCGCT
GAAGTCGGTAAGAAATTCGAGAAAGATACCGGAATTAAAGTCACCGTTGAGCATCCGGATAAACTGGAAG
AGAAATTCCCACAGGTTGCGGCAACTGGCGATGGCCCTGACATTATCTTCTGGGCACACGACCGCTTTGG
TGGCTACGCTCAATCTGGCCTGTTGGCTGAAATCACCCCGGACAAAGCGTTCCAGGACAAGCTGTATCCG
TTTACCTGGGATGCCGTACGTTACAACGGCAAGCTGATTGCTTACCCGATCGCTGTTGAAGCGTTATCGC
TGATTTATAACAAAGATCTGCTGCCGAACCCGCCAAAAACCTGGGAAGAGATCCCGGCGCTGGATAAAGA
ACTGAAAGCGAAAGGTAAGAGCGCGCTGATGTTCAACCTGCAAGAACCGTACTTCACCTGGCCGCTGATT
GCTGCTGACGGGGGTTATGCGTTCAAGTATGAAAACGGCAAGTACGACATTAAAGACGTGGGCGTGGATA
ACGCTGGCGCGAAAGCGGGTCTGACCTTCCTGGTTGACCTGATTAAAAACAAACACATGAATGCAGACAC
CGATTACTCCATCGCAGAAGCTGCCTTTAATAAAGGCGAAACAGCGATGACCATCAACGGCCCGTGGGCA
TGGTCCAACATCGACACCAGCAAAGTGAATTATGGTGTAACGGTACTGCCGACCTTCAAGGGTCAACCAT
CCAAACCGTTCGTTGGCGTGCTGAGCGCAGGTATTAACGCCGCCAGTCCGAACAAAGAGCTGGCAAAAGA
GTTCCTCGAAAACTATCTGCTGACTGATGAAGGTCTGGAAGCGGTTAATAAAGACAAACCGCTGGGTGCC
GTAGCGCTGAAGTCTTACGAGGAAGAGTTGGCGAAAGATCCACGTATTGCCGCCACCATGGAAAACGCCC
AGAAAGGTGAAATCATGCCGAACATCCCGCAGATGTCCGCTTTCTGGTATGCCGTGCGTACTGCGGTGAT
CAACGCCGCCAGCGGTCGTCAGACTGTCGATGAAGCCCTGAAAGACGCGCAGACTGCGGCCGCAGGCACC
GATTACGATATCCCAACGACCCTGGAAGTTCTGTTCCAGGGGCCCGGGGCGGCTGCAATTACTGATATGG
CTGACTTGGAGGAGCTGAGTAGGCTGAGTCCCCTGCCTCCCGGAAGCCCTGGCAGTGCCGCGAGAGGACG
TGCCGAACCCCCTGAGGAAGAAGAAGAAGAAGAGGAGGAGGAGGAAGAAGCTGAAGCAGAAGCCGTGGCT
GCGCTTTTGTTGAACGGCGGCTCAGGAGGCGGTGGCGGAGGAGGCGGAGGAGGAGTGGGAGGCGGAGAAG
CGGAAACCATGTCCGAGCCATCCCCTGAGAGTGCCTCCCAAGCAGGTGCAGCGGCAGCAGCTGCTGCCGC
AGCAGCAGCTGCAGCAGCGGCAAGCAGCAGCAGCGGCGGGGGTGAGGAGGAGAGTAGCGCCGAGAGCCTG
GTGGGCAGCAGCGGCGGGAGCAGCAGCGACGAGACCCGCTCGTTGAGCCCCGGCGCCGCCAGCAGCAGCA
GCGGGGATGGGGACGGCAAGGAGGGCCTGGAGGAGCCCAAGGGACCGCGGGGCAGCCAGGGCGGCGGCGG
GGGCGGCAGCAGTAGCAGCAGCGTAGTCTCCAGCGGCGGCGACGAGGGCTACGGGACTGGGGGAGGCGGA
AGCAGCGCGACCTCCGGGGGCCGGCGGGGCAGCTTGGAGATGTCGTCGGATGGGGAACCCCTGAGCCGCA
TGGACTCGGAGGACAGCATAAGCAGTACTATAATGGATGTAGACAGCACAATTTCCAGTGGGCGTTCAAC
TCCAGCAATGATGAATGGACAAGGAAGCACTACTTCTTCAAGCAAAAATATTGCCTATAATTGTTGTTGG
GACCAGTGCCAGGCTTGCTTCAACTCTAGCCCAGATCTGGCAGATCACATCCGTTCCATACATGTAGATG
GTCAGCGAGGAGGGGTATTTGTTTGCTTATGGAAAGGTTGTAAAGTATATAACACTCCATCTACCAGTCA
AAGTTGGTTACAAAGGCATATGCTGACACACAGTGGAGACAAACCTTTCAAGTGTGTTGTTGGTGGCTGC
AATGCCAGCTTTGCTTCTCAGGGAGGGCTAGCTCGTCATGTACCCACACACTTCAGTCAGCAGAACTCCT
CAAAAGTTTCTAGCCAGCCAAAGGCCAAAGAAGAATCTCCTTCTAAAGCTGGAATGAACAAAAGGAGGAA
ATTAAAGAACAAAAGACGACGCTCATTACCACGGCCACATGATTTCTTCGATGCACAAACACTGGATGCG
ATAAGACATCGAGCCATATGCTTTAACCTCTCAGCTCATATAGAAAGTTTAGGGAAGGGACACAGTGTTG
TTTTTCATAGTACTGTAATAGCTAAGAGAAAAGAAGATTCTGGGAAGATCAAACTTTTGCTTCATTGGAT
GCCTGAAGACATTCTGCCTGATGTGTGGGTGAATGAAAGTGAACGACATCAGTTAAAAACTAAAGTAGTT
CATTTATCAAAGCTACCCAAAGATACTGCCTTGCTTTTGGACCCAAACATATACAGAACAATGCCGCAGA
AGAGGTTGAAGAGGTGATAATCTAGAGCCTGCAGTCTCGAGGCATGCGGTACCAAGCTTGTCGAGAAGTA
CTAGAGGATCATAATCAGCCATACCACATTTGTAGAGGTTTTACTTGCTTTAAAAAACCTCCCACACCTC
CCCCTGAACCTGAAACATAAAATGAATGCAATTGTTGTTGTTAACTTGTTTATTGCAGCTTATAATGGTT
ACAAATAAAGCAATAGCATCACAAATTTCACAAATAAAGCATTTTTTTCACTGCATTCTAGTTGTGGTTT
GTCCAAACTCATCAATGTATCTTATCATGTCTGGATCTGATCACTGATATCGCCTAGGAGATCCGAACCA
GATAAGTGAAATCTAGTTCCAAACTATTTTGTCATTTTTAATTTTCGTATTAGCTTACGACGCTACACCC
AGTTCCCATCTATTTTGTCACTCTTCCCTAAATAATCCTTAAAAACTCCATTTCCACCCCTCCCAGTTCC
CAACTATTTTGTCCGCCCACAGCGGGGCATTTTTCTTCCTGTTATGTTTTTAATCAAACATCCTGCCAAC
TCCATGTGACAAACCGTCATCTTCGGCTACTTTTTCTCTGTCACAGAATGAAAATTTTTCTGTCATCTCT
TCGTTATTAATGTTTGTAATTGACTGAATATCAACGCTTATTTGCAGCCTGAATGGCGAATGG
