>Addgene plasmid #247009 | pFB1.HMBP-Prs.AEBP2iso2.mt2A | depositor partial sequence | sequence record 488550 | insert
ATGGCGGCTGCAATTACTGATATGGCTGACTTGGAGGAGCTGAGTAGGCTGAGTCCCCTGCCTCCCGGAA
GCCCTGGCAGTGCCGCGAGAGGACGTGCCGAACCCCCTGAGGAAGAAGAAGAAGAAGAGGAGGAGGAGGA
AGAAGCTGAAGCAGAAGCCGTGGCTGCGCTTTTGTTGAACGGCGGCTCAGGAGGCGGTGGCGGAGGAGGC
GGAGGAGGAGTGGGAGGCGGAGAAGCGGAAACCATGTCCGAGCCATCCCCTGAGAGTGCCTCCCAAGCAG
GTGCAGCGGCAGCAGCTGCCGCCGCAGCAGCAGCTGCAGCAGCGGCAAGCAGCAGCAGCGGCGGGGGTGA
GGAGGAGAGTAGCGCCGAGAGCCTGGTGGGCAGCAGCGGCGGGAGCAGCAGCGACGAGACCCGCTCGTTG
AGCCCCGGCGCCGCCAGCAGCAGCAGCGGGGATGGGGACGGCAAGGAGGGCCTGGAGGAGCCCAAGGGAC
CGCGGGGCAGCCAGGGCGGCGGCGGGGGCGGCAGCAGTAGCAGCAGCGTAGTCTCCAGCGGCGGCGACGA
GGGCTACGGGACTGGGGGAGGCGGAAGCAGCGCGACCTCCGGGGGCCGGCGGGGCAGCTTGGAGATGTCG
TCGGATGGGGAACCCCTGAGCCGCATGGACTCGGAGGACAGCATAAGCAGTACTATAATGGATGTAGACA
GCACAATTTCCAGTGGGCGTTCAACTCCAGCAATGATGAATGGACAAGGAAGCACTACTTCTTCAAGCAA
AAATATTGCCTATAATTGTTGTTGGGACCAGTGCCAGGCTTGCTTCAACTCTAGCCCAGATCTGGCAGAT
CACATCCGTTCCATACATGTAGATGGTCAGCGAGGAGGGGTATTTGTTTGCTTATGGAAAGGTTGTAAAG
TATATAACACTCCATCTACCAGTCAAAGTTGGTTACAAAGGCATATGCTGACACACAGTGGAGACAAACC
TTTCAAGTGTGTTGTTGGTGGCTGCAATGCCAGCTTTGCTTCTCAGGGAGGGCTAGCTCGTCATGTACCC
ACACACTTCAGTCAGCAGAACTCCTCAAAAGTTTCTAGCCAGCCAAAGGCCAAAGAAGAATCTCCTTCTA
AAGCTGGAATGAACAAAAGGAGGAAATTAAAGAACAAAAGACGACGCTCATTACCACGGCCACATGATTT
CTTCGATGCACAAACACTGGATGCGATAAGACATCGAGCCATATGCTTTAACCTCTCAGCTCATATAGAA
AGTTTAGGGAAGGGACACAGTGTTGTTTTTCATAGTACTGTAATAGCTAAGAGAAAAGAAGATTCTGGGA
AGATCAAACTTTTGCTTCATTGGATGCCTGAAGACATTCTGCCTGATGTGTGGGTGAATGAAAGTGAACG
ACATCAGTTAAAAACTAAAGTAGTTCATTTATCAAAGCTACCCAAAGATACTGCCTTGCTTTTGGACCCA
AACATATACAGAACAATGCCGCAGAAGAGGTTGAAGAGGTAA
